Addgene plasmid #28199: tdp43-EGFP construct6
Depositing lab: Zuoshang Xu. Publication: The C-terminal TDP-43 fragments have a high aggregation propensity and harm neurons by a dominant-negative mechanism. Yang C, Tan W, Whittle C, Qiu L, Cao L, Akbarian S, Xu Z. PLoS One. 2010 . 5(12):e15878. 10.1371/journal.pone.0015878 PubMed 21209826.
Backbone
  Vector backbone: pEGFP-N1
  Backbone manufacturer: Clontech Laboratories, Inc
  Backbone size w/o insert (bp): 4694
  Vector type: Mammalian Expression
  Selectable markers: Neomycin (select with G418)
Growth in bacteria
  Bacterial resistance: Kanamycin, 50 μg/mL
  Growth temperature: 37°C
  Growth strain: DH5alpha
  Growth instructions: DH5a in LB media at 37C
  Copy number: High Copy
Gene/Insert
  Gene/Insert name: Tar DNA binding protein (alt name: TDP43)
  Species: H. sapiens (human)
  Insert size (bp): 942
  Mutation: aa1-314 only
  GenBank ID: NM_007375
  Entrez Gene: TARDBP (a.k.a. ALS10, TDP-43)
  Tag / fusion protein: EGFP (C terminal on backbone)
  Cloning method: Restriction Enzyme; 5′ cloning site Xho1 (not destroyed); 3′ cloning site BamH1 (not destroyed)
  Sequencing primers: 5′ AATGGGAGTTTGTTTTGGCA; 3′ ACGAGGGTGGGCCAGGGCA
Terms and licenses: Academic/Nonprofit Terms; Industry Terms: Not Available to Industry
How to cite: tdp43-EGFP construct6 was a gift from Zuoshang Xu (Addgene plasmid # 28199 ; http://n2t.net/addgene:28199 ; RRID:Addgene_28199)
