[The description below was written by a language model from this plasmid's Addgene catalogue record.]
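Description:
tdp43-EGFP construct6 is a mammalian expression plasmid built on the Clontech pEGFP-N1 backbone (4694 bp without insert). It carries a truncated human TARDBP (TDP-43) coding sequence fused in frame to EGFP. The 942 bp insert encodes only amino acids 1–314 of TDP-43, so the extreme C-terminal portion of the protein is absent. It was cloned by restriction digestion between the XhoI and BamHI sites of the multiple cloning site, and both sites remain intact. Because the EGFP tag is supplied by the backbone downstream of the insert, the product is a TDP-43(1–314) protein with EGFP at its C terminus, which allows its localization and behaviour to be followed by fluorescence in live or fixed cells.

The plasmid is maintained at high copy in standard E. coli cloning strains under kanamycin selection, and the same resistance cassette confers neomycin resistance in mammalian cells, allowing G418 selection of stable transfectants. The record does not list the promoter or other regulatory elements. pEGFP-N1 vectors normally drive the fusion from the CMV immediate-early promoter and use an SV40 polyadenylation signal, but no feature table is provided to confirm these here.

The name and the associated publication indicate that this is one of a series of TDP-43 deletion or fragment constructs used to compare the aggregation propensity and neuronal toxicity of different regions of the protein. That work focused on C-terminal fragments and a dominant-negative mechanism relevant to ALS-linked TDP-43 pathology.
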