>Addgene plasmid #28199 | tdp43-EGFP construct6 | addgene partial sequence | sequence record 35136 | 28199 with EGFP-N
GCTCCTCGCCCTTGCTCACCATGGTGGCGACCGGTGGATCCCGACCAAAGTTCATCCCACCACCCATATT
ACTACCTTGATTGTTTCCCAAACCAGCTCCACCCCCTCTGCTATTACCAAATCCACCCTGATTCCCAAAG
CCACCTGGATTACCACCAAATCTTCCACTTCTTTCTAACTGTCTATTGCTATTGTGCTTAGGTTCGGCAT
TGGATATATGAACGCTGATTCCTTTAATGATCAAGTCCTCTCCACAAAGAGACTGCGCAATCTGATCATC
TGCAAATGTAACAAAGGCAAAGGCCCTGAATGGCTTGGGGATGAAGACATCCATCACATCCCCGTACTGA
GAGAAGAACTCCCGCAGCTCATCCTCAGTCATGTCCTCTGTACAGCGCCCCACAAACACTTTTCTGCTTC
TCAAAGGCTCATCTTGGCTTTGCTTAGAATTAGGAAGTTTGCAGTCACACCATCGTCCATCTATCATATG
TCGCTGTGACATTACTTTCACTTGTGTTTCATATTCCGTAAAACGAACAAAGCCAAACCCCTTTGAATGA
CCAGTCTTAAGATCTTTCTTGACCTGCACCATAAGAACTTCTCCAAAGGTACTAAAATACTCTTTCAGGT
CCTGTTCGGTTGTTTTCCATGGGAGACCCAACACTATTAAATCGGATGTTTTCTGGACTGCTCTTTTCAC
TTTCACTGCTGATGAAGCATCTGTCTCATCCATTTTTCTTTTGTTATCTTTTGGATAGTTGACAACATAC
ACCAGATTTCCCCAGCCAGCATCTGGGGCATGCAGAATTCCTTCTACCAGCCGGACACCTCTCATACACT
GAGACACTGGATTCCTGTAGCGAAGCCCACACGCCCCTGGAAACT
