>Addgene plasmid #28199 | tdp43-EGFP construct6 | addgene partial sequence | sequence record 35849 | CMV-F 5'-CGCAAATGGGCGGTAGGCGTG-3'
GCAGAGCTGGTTTAGTGAACCGTCAGATCCGCTAGCGCTACCGGACTCAGATCTCGAGATGTCTGAATAT
ATTCGGGTAACCGAAGATGAGAACGATGAGCCCATTGAAATACCATCGGAAGACGATGGGACGGTGCTGC
TCTCCACGGTTACAGCCCAGTTTCCAGGGGCGTGTGGGCTTCGCTACAGGAATCCAGTGTCTCAGTGTAT
GAGAGGTGTCCGGCTGGTAGAAGGAATTCTGCATGCCCCAGATGCTGGCTGGGGAAATCTGGTGTATGTT
GTCAACTATCCAAAAGATAACAAAAGAAAAATGGATGAGACAGATGCTTCATCAGCAGTGAAAGTGAAAA
GAGCAGTCCAGAAAACATCCGATTTAATAGTGTTGGGTCTCCCATGGAAAACAACCGAACAGGACCTGAA
AGAGTATTTTAGTACCTTTGGAGAAGTTCTTATGGTGCAGGTCAAGAAAGATCTTAAGACTGGTCATTCA
AAGGGGTTTGGCTTTGTTCGTTTTACGGAATATGAAACACAAGTGAAAGTAATGTCACAGCGACATATGA
TAGATGGACGATGGTGTGACTGCAAACTTCCTAATTCTAAGCAAAGCCAAGATGAGCCTTTGAGAAGCAG
AAAAGTGTTTGTGGGGCGCTGTACAGAGGACATGACTGAGGATGAGCTGCGGGAGTTCTTCTCTCAGTAC
GGGGATGTGATGGATGTCTTCATCCCCAAGCCATTCAGGGCCTTTGCCTTTGTTACATTTGCAGATGATC
AGATTGCGCAGTCTCTTTGTGGAGAGGACTTGATCATTAAAGGAATCAGCGTTCATATATCCAATGCCGA
ACCTAAGCACAATAGCAATAGACAGTTAGA
